>Addgene plasmid #104609 | pJC-elav1.8kb-TALE1-VP64-P10 | addgene full sequence | sequence record 202468 | Addgene NGS Result
GACTCAGGTGGCACTTTTCGGGGAAATGTGCGCGGAACCCCTATTTGTTTATTTTTCTAAATACATTCAA
ATATGTATCCGCTCATGAGACAATAACCCTGATAAATGCTTCAATAATATTGAAAAAGGAAGAGTATGAG
TATTCAACATTTCCGTGTCGCCCTTATTCCCTTTTTTGCGGCATTTTGCCTTCCTGTTTTTGCTCACCCA
GAAACGCTGGTGAAAGTAAAAGATGCTGAAGATCAGTTGGGTGCACGAGTGGGTTACATCGAACTGGATC
TCAACAGCGGTAAGATCCTTGAGAGTTTTCGCCCCGAAGAACGTTTTCCAATGATGAGCACTTTTAAAGT
TCTGCTATGTGGCGCGGTATTATCCCGTATTGACGCCGGGCAAGAGCAACTCGGTCGCCGCATACACTAT
TCTCAGAATGACTTGGTTGAGTACTCACCAGTCACAGAAAAGCATCTTACGGATGGCATGACAGTAAGAG
AATTATGCAGTGCTGCCATAACCATGAGTGATAACACTGCGGCCAACTTACTTCTGACAACGATCGGAGG
ACCGAAGGAGCTAACCGCTTTTTTGCACAACATGGGGGATCATGTAACTCGCCTTGATCGTTGGGAACCG
GAGCTGAATGAAGCCATACCAAACGACGAGCGTGACACCACGATGCCTGTAGCAATGGCAACAACGTTGC
GCAAACTATTAACTGGCGAACTACTTACTCTAGCTTCCCGGCAACAATTAATAGACTGGATGGAGGCGGA
TAAAGTTGCAGGACCACTTCTGCGCTCGGCCCTTCCGGCTGGCTGGTTTATTGCTGATAAATCTGGAGCC
GGTGAGCGTGGGTCTCGCGGTATCATTGCAGCACTGGGGCCAGATGGTAAGCCCTCCCGTATCGTAGTTA
TCTACACGACGGGGAGTCAGGCAACTATGGATGAACGAAATAGACAGATCGCTGAGATAGGTGCCTCACT
GATTAAGCATTGGTAACTGTCAGACCAAGTTTACTCATATATACTTTAGATTGATTTAAAACTTCATTTT
TAATTTAAAAGGATCTAGGTGAAGATCCTTTTTGATAATCTCATGACCAAAATCCCTTAACGTGAGTTTT
CGTTCCACTGAGCGTCAGACCCCGTAGAAAAGATCAAAGGATCTTCTTGAGATCCTTTTTTTCTGCGCGT
AATCTGCTGCTTGCAAACAAAAAAACCACCGCTACCAGCGGTGGTTTGTTTGCCGGATCAAGAGCTACCA
ACTCTTTTTCCGAAGGTAACTGGCTTCAGCAGAGCGCAGATACCAAATACTGTTCTTCTAGTGTAGCCGT
AGTTAGGCCACCACTTCAAGAACTCTGTAGCACCGCCTACATACCTCGCTCTGCTAATCCTGTTACCAGT
GGCTGCTGCCAGTGGCGATAAGTCGTGTCTTACCGGGTTGGACTCAAGACGATAGTTACCGGATAAGGCG
CAGCGGTCGGGCTGAACGGGGGGTTCGTGCACACAGCCCAGCTTGGAGCGAACGACCTACACCGAACTGA
GATACCTACAGCGTGAGCTATGAGAAAGCGCCACGCTTCCCGAAGGGAGAAAGGCGGACAGGTATCCGGT
AAGCGGCAGGGTCGGAACAGGAGAGCGCACGAGGGAGCTTCCAGGGGGAAACGCCTGGTATCTTTATAGT
CCTGTCGGGTTTCGCCACCTCTGACTTGAGCGTCGATTTTTGTGATGCTCGTCAGGGGGGCGGAGCCTAT
GGAAAAACGCCAGCAACGCGGCCTTTTTACGGTTCCTGGCCTTTTGCTGGCCTTTTGCTCACATGTTACC
GTCGACGATGTAGGTCACGGTCTCGAAGCCGCGGTGCGGGTGCCAGGGCGTGCCCTTGGGCTCCCCGGGC
GCGTACTCCACCTCACCCATCTGGTCCATCATGATGAACGGGTCGAGGTGGCGGTAGTTGATCCCGGCGA
ACGCGCGGCGCACCGGGAAGCCCTCGCCCTCGAAACCGCTGGGCGCGGTGGTCACGGTGAGCACGGGACG
TGCGACGGCGTCGGCGGGTGCGGATACGCGGGGCAGCGTCAGCGGGTTCTCGACGGTCACGGCGGGCATG
TCGACAAGCCGAACATATGGGCGCGCCTAGTATGTATGTAAGTTAATAAAACCCATTTTTGCGGAAAGTA
GATAAAAAAAACATTTTTTTTTTTTACTGCACTGGATATCATTGAACTTATCTGATCAGTTTTAAATTTA
CTTCGATCCAAGGGTATTTGATGTACCAGGTTCTTTCGATTACCTCTCACTCAAAATGACATTCCACTCA
AAGTCAGCGCTGTTTGCCTCCTTCTCTGTCCACAGAAATATCGCCGAGTCTTTCGCCGCTGCGTCCGCTA
TCTCTTTCGCCACCGTTTGTAGCGTTACGTAGCGTCAATGTCCGCCTTCAGTTGCATTTTGTCAGCGGTT
TCGTGACGAAGCTCCAAGCGGTTTACGCCATCAATTAAACACAAAGTGCTGTGCCAAAACTCCTCTCGCT
TCTTATTTTTGTTTGTTTTTTGAGTGATTGGGGTGGTGATTGGTTTTGGGTGGGTAAGCAGGGGAAAGTG
TGAAAAATCCCGGCAATGGGCCAAGAGGATCAGGAGCTATTAATTCGCGGAGGCAGCAAACACCCATCTG
CCGAGCATCTGAACAATGTGAGTAGTACATGTGCATACATCTTAAGTTCACTTGATCTATAGGAACTGCG
ATTGCAACATCAAATTGTCTGCGGCGTGAGAACTGCGACCCACAAAAATCCCAAACCGCAATTGCACAAA
CAAATAGTGACACGAAACAGATTATTCTGGTAGCTGTTCTCGCTATATAAGACAATTTTTGAGATCATAT
CATGATCAAGACATCTAAAGGCATTCATTTTCGACTATATTCTTTTTTACAAAAAATATAACAACCAGAT
ATTTTAAGCTGATCCTAGATGCACAAAAAATAAATAAAAGTATAAACCTACTTCGTAGGATACTTCGGGG
TACTTTTTGTTCGGGGTTAGATGAGCATAACGCTTGTAGTTGATATTTGAGATCCCCTATCATTGCAGGG
TGACAGCGGAGCGGCTTCGCAGAGCTGCATTAACCAGGGCTTCGGGCAGGCCAAAAACTACGGCACGCTC
CGGCCACCCAGTCCGCCGGAGGACTCCGGTTCAGGGAGCGGCCAACTAGCCGAGAACCTCACCTATGCCT
GGCACAATATGGACATCTTTGGGGCGGTCAATCAGCCGGGCTCCGGATGGCGGCAGCTGGTCAACCGGAC
ACGCGGACTATTCTGCAACGAGCGACACATACCGGCGCCCAGGAAACATTTGCTCAAGAACGGTGAGTTT
CTATTCGCAGTCGGCTGATCTGTGTGAAATCTTAATAAAGGGTCCAATTACCAATTTGAAACTCAGTTTG
CGGCGTGGCCTATCCGGGCGAACTTTTGGCCGTGATGGGCAGTTCCGGTGCCGGAAAGACGACCCTGCTG
AATGCCCTTGCCTTTCGATCGCCGCAGGGCATCCAAGTATCGCCATCCGGGATGCGACTGCTCAATGGCC
AACCTGTGGACGCCAAGGAGATGCAGGCCAGGTGCGCCTATGTCCAGCAGGATGACCTCTTTATCGGCTC
CCTAACGGCCAGGGAACACCTGATTTTCCAAGCCATGGTGCGGATGCCACGACATCTGACCTATCGGCAG
CGAGTGGCCCGCGTGGATCAGGTGATCCAGGAGCTTTCGCTCAGCAAATGTCAGCACACGATCATCGGTG
TGCCCGGCAGGGTGAAAGGTCTGTCCGGCGGAGAAAGGAAGCGTCTGGCATTCGCCTCCGAGGCTCTAAC
CGATCCGCCGCTTCTGATCTGCGATGAGCCCACCTCCGGACTGGACTCCTTTACCGCCCACAGCGTCGTC
CAGGTGCTGAAGAAGCTGTCGCAGAAGGGCAAGACCGTCATCCTGACCATTCATCAGCCGTCTTCCGAGC
TGTTTGAGCTCTTTGACAAGATCCTTCTGATGGCCGAGGGCAGGGTAGCTTTCTTGGGCACTCCCAGCGA
AGCCGTCGACTTCTTTTCCTAGTGAGTTCGATGTGTTTATTAAGGGTATCTAGTATTACATAACATCTCA
ACTCCTATCCAGCGTGGGTGCCCAGTGTCCTACCAACTACAATCCGGCGGACTTTTACGTACAGGTGTTG
GCCGTTGTGCCCGGACGGGAGATCGAGTCCCGTGATCGGATCGCCAAGATATGCGACAATTTTGCCATTA
GCAAAGTAGCCCGGGATATGGAGCAGTTGTTGGCCACCAAAAATCTGGAGAAGCCACTGGAGCAGCCGGA
GAATGGGTACACCTACAAGGCCACCTGGTTCATGCAGTTCCGGGCGGTCCTGTGGCGATCCTGGCTGTCG
GTGCTCAAGGAACCACTCCTCGTAAAAGTGCGACTTATTCAGACAACGGTGAGTGGTTCCAGTGGAAACA
AATGATATAACGCTTACAATTCTTGGAAACAAATTCGCTAGATTTTAGATAGAATTGCCTGATTCCACAC
CCTTCTTAGTTTTTTTCAATGAGATGTATAGTTTATAGTTTTGCAGAAGATAAATAAATTTCATTTAACT
CGCGAATATTAATGAGATGCGAGTAACATTTTAATTTGCAGATGGTTGCCATCTTGATTGGCCTCATCTT
TTTGGGCCAACAACTCACGCAAGTGGGTGTGATGAATATCAACGGAGCCATCTTCCTCTTCCTGACCAAC
ATGACCTTTCAAAACGTCTTTGCCACGATAAATGTAAGTCATGTTTAGAATACATTTGCATTTCAATAAT
TTACTAACTTTCTAATGAATCGATTCGATTTAGGTGTTCACCTCAGAGCTGCCAGTTTTTATGAGGGAGG
CCCGAAGTCGACTTTATCGCTGTGACACATACTTTCTGGGCAAAACGATTGCCGAATTGCCGCTTTTTCT
CACAGTGCCACTGGTCTTCACGGCGATTGCCTATCCGATGATCGGACTGCGGGCCGGAGTGCTGCACTTC
TTCAACTGCCTGGCGCTGGTCACTCTGGTGGCCAATGTGTCAACGTCCTTCGGATATCTAATATCCTGCG
CCAGCTCCTCGACCTCGATGGCGCTGTCTGTGGGTCCGCCGGTTATCATACCATTCCTGCTCTTTGGCGG
CTTCTTCTTGAACTCGGGCTCGGTGCCAGTATACCTCAAATGGTTGTCGTACCTCTCATGGTTCCGTTAC
GCCAACGAGGGTCTGCTGATTAACCAATGGGCGGACGTGGAGCCGGGCGAAATTAGCTGCACATCGTCGA
ACACCACGTGCCCCAGTTCGGGCAAGGTCATCCTGGAAACGCTTAACTTCTCCGCCGCCGATCTGCCGCT
GGACTACGTGGGTCTGGCCATTCTCATCGTGAGCTTCCGGGTGCTCGCATATCTGGCTCTAAGACTTCGG
GCCCGACGCAAGGAGTAGCCGACATATATCCGAAATAACTGCTTGTTTTTTTTTTTTACCATTATTACCA
TCGTGTTTACTGTTTATTGCCCCCTCAAAAAGCTAATGTAATTATATTTGTGCCAATAAAAACAAGATAT
GACCTATAGAATACAAGTATTTCCCCTTCGAACATCCCCACAAGTAGACTTTGGATTTGTCTTCTAACCA
AAAGACTTACACACCTGCATACCTTACATCAAAAACTCGTTTATCGCTACATAAAACACCGGGATATATT
TTTTATATACATACTTTTCAAATCGCGCGCCCTCTTCATAATTCACCTCCACCACACCACGTTTCGTAGT
TGCTCTTTCGCTGTCTCCCACCCGCTCTCCGCAACACATTCACCTTTTGTTCGACGACCTTGGAGCGACT
GTCGTTAGTTCCGCGCGATTCGGTTCGCTCAAATGGTTCCGAGTGGTTCATTTCGAGTCAATAGAAATTA
GTAATAAATATTTGTATGTACAATTTATTTGCTCCAATATATTTGTATATATTTCCCTCACAGCTATATT
TATTCTAATTTAATATTATGACTTTTTAAGGTAATTTTTTGTGACCTGTTCGGAGTGATTAGCGTTACAA
TTTGAACTGAAAGTGACATCCAGTGTTTGTTCCTTGTGTAGATGCATCTCAAAAAAATGGTGGGCATAAT
AGTGTTGTTTATATATATCAAAAATAACAACTATAATAATAAGAATACATTTAATTTAGAAAATGCTTGG
ATTTCACTGGAACTAGGGCGCGCCTCCGGAACATAATGGTGCAGGGCGCTGACTTCCGCGTTTCCAGACT
TTACGAAACACGGAAACCGAAGACCATTCATGTTGTTGCTCAGGTCGCAGACGTTTTGCAGCAGCAGTCG
CTTCACGTTCGCTCGCGTATCGGTGATTCATTCTGCTAACCAGTAAGGCAACCCCGCCAGCCTAGCCGGG
TCCTCAACGACAGGAGCACGATCATGCGCACCCGTGGCCAGGGCCGCAAGCTTATTCCCCACTTAAGCAT
CGCATTTGCATATTTGTATGCTAACCAAACTCTCTGCGACGTCGATCTGTCTGAATCTGAATCCGCATAT
CTTTCGAGGGCAGCAATAGCGCCACCCCACCCCATTTCCGTTGCCACTAGCAGCGCACCACCCTTTGAAA
GGACATCAAAAACCACCCCCTGCCCAAAGTTGCGTTACAATTCCCGAAGTGCAGTGCAGCGTACATAAAA
CATACAATGAAATCCGATAAAATTTTCTATGTCCTTTATATCCTCATAACATGCCCAACTATAAACCGAG
CCAAATTCTTCTCGTGAAAAAGTTGCACACAACGCGATTTCACTGTACCTTACATTGTTCTGTAAACTGG
AACAGAGCGTCCGACTGGAAGAGGCGAAGGAAAAAATCAGCACAGGGAACAGGAAGTTCACAAGGATTGG
GGGTGTCCGAGGGTGGCTACATATATATGGCGATATATGGCATACAGTATGTGCATACATATACATACAT
ATACACATATATGTATGTATGTACCATACTATGTGGCGTGTCTAGTGGCGCGAATAACGAATACAGGAGC
AATGAAGCACACGAACGAAGCGAAACGAAACGAAGGGAAATATTGAAAAAGCCAGAATTGCATTACTTCA
AAACTATACCGGCTCTTGGATATGGGTCCTGGGTCTCGGTTCCTTGCTTCTGGCTTTCGCTTCGTAGGGG
GTGTACGAGCAATACTGCCAGGAGAAACCACCCTAGCCTTTGGCGTTGGTGGTTGATAGTGCAAAAATAA
TAATAACGGAAACGGAACCATAAACCCAAAACAGCCCTTACAACGCGACTGATTTGTAAGGATAATGGTC
GCATGCATCATAAAACGGTTGACGACCTCGTCGGAAAGAGCCAACATTTTGCAATGATTTCCAATTGCTC
CTGCTATCTAGGCCCAATGGGCCGCTAAGTACATATGAAGCATACATAGCTAAATACATATGAAGCATAC
ATACATCGGGTTAACTATAAAACCAATGTGTTCTAGATGAGTTTGTTAATTTTACAAAGTAAGTTAGGGC
TGCTCCAGTGGTTTTAAGTTGCTTAACTGGACAAGAGAACTTGGCTCTCTCCCCCATCTATCTCTTGTCT
TCGGGAAAGGTAACCTCCATTTTGATCGGTTGAATTTGTATCAAAAAGCATGAAAAACTTTGAATACAGC
ATAAACCACTGAGAGAGCAGCCGAAAGCCAGGGGTGTATCAAAAGGGGTTCTTAGAAATATTCCACTTTG
CAACGATTATAGACTCGTTTCTTATCAGACAAAACTTTCTCCACTTCTACGTGGTATTTACAGAAACAAA
ACTTAAGGTAAAATGTTAGGTGGCTATATATTAAAGCTATTAAAATATATTAAAGGTTTCCGGAATAACC
CCCTATCTCGGCGCGCAGATACGCCCATGTCGCCACTCTTTCGCTCTCTACCTTCCACTCTCGCTCCGAA
CACCATTGCAACCCCGAGAGAGCTGCTCGAGAGGCAACTATGAGATATGAGAATGAGAGGTTGCTCTATG
TGAAAATGGAAACCGAAACCGTCAATGCCTCAATTTCGCATTTCATTATTTCATTTCCACGCCAACCATC
GTGCGCCGCGGTCTGAACGCTCCTGCCACAGAAAAAGAAAATAAAAGCAAGGAAAATTCTAATCGAATAC
CAAATATCGTGCTTGTGTGCTCTTTCCGCAATTGATTTTTTTTAAGTAGTGCATGACAATAACCGTTGAG
TTGACTCCAACCGAAGTAACCATAACTGGAAGCTGACAACAGCCATTGGCCGGAATCTCATCTCACACCG
AGCGAAATGTAAGACATAGGCCGGCCATACGCCGGAGTATAAATAGAGGCGCTTCGTCTACGGAGCGACA
ATTCAATTCAAACAAGCAAAGTGAACACGTCGCTAAGCGAAAGCTAAGCAAATAAACAAGCGCAGCTGAA
CAAGCTAAACAATCTGCAGTAAAGTGCAAGTTAAAGTGAATCAATTAAAAGTAACCAGCAACCAAGTAAA
TCAACTGCAACTACTGAAATCTGCCAAGAAGTAATTATTGAATACAAGAGATCTAAAAGGTAGGTTCAAC
CACTGATGCCTAGGCACACCGAAACGACTAACCCTAATTCTTATCCTTTACTTCAGGCGGCCGCGGCTCG
AGCTCGAGATGGCTTCCTCCCCTCCAAAGAAAAAGAGAAAGGTTAGTTGGAAGGACGCAAGTGGTTGGTC
TAGAATGCATGCGGATCCCATTCGTCCGCGCAGGCCAAGTCCTGCCCGCGAGCTTCTGCCCGGACCCCAA
CCGGATAGGGTTCAGCCGACTGCAGATCGTGGGGTGTCTGCGCCTGCTGGCAGCCCTCTGGATGGCTTGC
CCGCTCGGCGGACGGTGTCCCGGACCCGGCTGCCATCTCCCCCTGCGCCCTCACCTGCGTTCTCGGCGGG
CAGCTTCAGCGATCTGCTCCGTCCGTTCGATCCGTCGCTTCTTGATACATCGCTTCTTGATTCGATGCCT
GCCGTCGGCACGCCGCATACAGCGGCTGCCCCAGCAGAGTGGGATGAGGCGCAATCGGCTCTGCGTGCAG
CCGATGACCCGCCACCCACCGTGCGTGTCGCTGTCACTGCCGCGCGGCCGCCGCGCGCCAAGCCGGCCCC
GCGACGGCGTGCTGCGCAACCCTCCGACGCTTCGCCGGCCGCGCAGGTGGATCTACGCACGCTCGGCTAC
AGTCAGCAGCAGCAAGAGAAGATCAAACCGAAGGTGCGTTCGACAGTGGCGCAGCACCACGAGGCACTGG
TGGGCCATGGGTTTACACACGCGCACATCGTTGCGCTCAGCCAACACCCGGCAGCGTTAGGGACCGTCGC
TGTCACGTATCAGCACATAATCACGGCGTTGCCAGAGGCGACACACGAAGACATCGTTGGCGTCGGCAAA
CAGTGGTCCGGCGCACGCGCCCTGGAGGCCTTGCTCACGGATGCGGGGGAGTTGAGAGGTCCGCCGTTAC
AGTTGGACACAGGCCAACTTGTGAAGATTGCAAAACGTGGCGGCGTGACCGCAATGGAGGCAGTGCATGC
ATCGCGCAATGCACTGACGGGTGCCCCCCTGAACCTGACCCCGGACCAAGTGGTGGCTATCGCCAGCAAC
ATTGGCGGCAAGCAAGCGCTCGAAACGGTGCAGCGGCTGTTGCCGGTGCTGTGCCAGGACCATGGCCTGA
CCCCGGACCAAGTGGTGGCTATCGCCAGCAACAATGGCGGCAAGCAAGCGCTCGAAACGGTGCAGCGGCT
GTTGCCGGTGCTGTGCCAGGACCATGGCCTGACCCCGGACCAAGTGGTGGCTATCGCCAGCAACGGTGGC
GGCAAGCAAGCGCTCGAAACGGTGCAGCGGCTGTTGCCGGTGCTGTGCCAGGACCATGGCCTGACTCCGG
ACCAAGTGGTGGCTATCGCCAGCCACGATGGCGGCAAGCAAGCGCTCGAAACGGTGCAGCGGCTGTTGCC
GGTGCTGTGCCAGGACCATGGCCTGACCCCGGACCAAGTGGTGGCTATCGCCAGCAACAATGGCGGCAAG
CAAGCGCTCGAAACGGTGCAGCGGCTGTTGCCGGTGCTGTGCCAGGACCATGGCCTGACCCCGGACCAAG
TGGTGGCTATCGCCAGCAACATTGGCGGCAAGCAAGCGCTCGAAACGGTGCAGCGGCTGTTGCCGGTGCT
GTGCCAGGACCATGGCCTGACTCCGGACCAAGTGGTGGCTATCGCCAGCCACGATGGCGGCAAGCAAGCG
CTCGAAACGGTGCAGCGGCTGTTGCCGGTGCTGTGCCAGGACCATGGCCTGACTCCGGACCAAGTGGTGG
CTATCGCCAGCCACGATGGCGGCAAGCAAGCGCTCGAAACGGTGCAGCGGCTGTTGCCGGTGCTGTGCCA
GGACCATGGCCTGACTCCGGACCAAGTGGTGGCTATCGCCAGCCACGATGGCGGCAAGCAAGCGCTCGAA
ACGGTGCAGCGGCTGTTGCCGGTGCTGTGCCAGGACCATGGCCTGACTCCGGACCAAGTGGTGGCTATCG
CCAGCCACGATGGCGGCAAGCAAGCGCTCGAAACGGTGCAGCGGCTGTTGCCGGTGCTGTGCCAGGACCA
TGGCCTGACCCCGGACCAAGTGGTGGCTATCGCCAGCAACAATGGCGGCAAGCAAGCGCTCGAAACGGTG
CAGCGGCTGTTGCCGGTGCTGTGCCAGGACCATGGCCTGACTCCGGACCAAGTGGTGGCTATCGCCAGCC
ACGATGGCGGCAAGCAAGCGCTCGAAACGGTGCAGCGGCTGTTGCCGGTGCTGTGCCAGGACCATGGCCT
GACCCCGGACCAAGTGGTGGCTATCGCCAGCAACAATGGCGGCAAGCAAGCGCTCGAAACGGTGCAGCGG
CTGTTGCCGGTGCTGTGCCAGGACCATGGCCTGACCCCGGACCAAGTGGTGGCTATCGCCAGCAACAATG
GCGGCAAGCAAGCGCTCGAAACGGTGCAGCGGCTGTTGCCGGTGCTGTGCCAGGACCATGGCCTGACCCC
GGACCAAGTGGTGGCTATCGCCAGCAACAATGGCGGCAAGCAAGCGCTCGAAACGGTGCAGCGGCTGTTG
CCGGTGCTGTGCCAGGACCATGGCCTGACCCCGGACCAAGTGGTGGCTATCGCCAGCAACGGTGGCGGCA
AGCAAGCGCTCGAAACGGTGCAGCGGCTGTTGCCGGTGCTGTGCCAGGACCATGGCCTGACCCCGGACCA
AGTGGTGGCTATCGCCAGCAACATTGGCGGCAAGCAAGCGCTCGAAACGGTGCAGCGGCTGTTGCCGGTG
CTGTGCCAGGACCATGGCCTGACCCCGGACCAAGTGGTGGCTATCGCCAGCAACAATGGCGGCAAGCAAG
CGCTCGAAACGGTGCAGCGGCTGTTGCCGGTGCTGTGCCAGGACCATGGCCTGACCCCGGACCAAGTGGT
GGCTATCGCCAGCAACGGTGGCGGCAAGCAAGCGCTCGAAAGCATTGTGGCCCAGCTGAGCCGGCCTGAT
CCGGCGTTGGCCGCGTTGACCAACGACCACCTCGTCGCCTTGGCCTGCCTCGGCGGACGTCCTGCCATGG
ATGCAGTGAAAAAGGGATTGCCGCACGCGCCGGAATTGATCAGAAGAGTCAATCGCCGTATTGGCGAACG
CACGTCCCATCGCGTTGCCGACTACGCGCAAGTGGTTCGCGTGCTGGAGTTTTTCCAGTGCCACTCCCAC
CCAGCGTACGCATTTGATGAGGCCATGACGCAGTTCGGGATGAGCAGGAACGGGTTGGTACAGCTCTTTC
GCAGAGTGGGCGTCACCGAACTCGAAGCCCGCGGTGGAACGCTCCCCCCAGCCTCGCAGCGTTGGGACCG
TATCCTCCAGGCATCAGGGATGAAAAGGGCCAAACCGTCCCCTACTTCAGCTCAAACACCGGATCAGGCG
TCTTTGCATGCATTCGCCGATTCGCTGGAGCGTGACCTTGATGCGCCCAGCCCAATGCACGAGGGAGATC
AGACGCGGGCAAGCAGCCGTAAACGGTCCCGATCGGATCGTGCTGTCACCGGCCCCTCCGCACAGCAGGC
TGTCGAGGTGCGCGTTCCCGAACAGCGCGATGCGCTGCATTTGCCCCTCAGCTGGAGGGTAAAACGCCCG
CGTACCAGGATCTGGGGCGGCCTCCCGGATCCGATATCTAGATCCCAGGGTTCCGGACGGGCTGACGCAT
TGGACGATTTTGATCTGGATATGCTGGGAAGTGACGCCCTCGATGATTTTGACCTTGACATGCTTGGTTC
GGATGCCCTTGATGACTTTGACCTCGACATGCTCGGCAGTGACGCCCTTGATGATTTCGACCTGGACATG
CTGATCTAGAAATGAATCGTTTTTAAAATAACAAATCAATTGTTTTATAATATTCGTACGATTCTTTGAT
TATGTAATAAAATGTGATCATTAGGAAGATTACGAAAAATATAAAAAATATGAGTTCTGTGTGTATAACA
AATGCTGTAAACGCCACAATTGTGTTTGTTGCAAATAAACCCATGATTATTTGATTAAAATTGTTGTTTT
CTTTGTTCATAGACAATAGTGTGTTTTGCCTAAACGTGTACTGCATAAACTCCATGCGAGTGTATAGCGA
GCTAGTGGCTAACGCTTGCCCCACCAAAGTAGATTCGTCAAAATCCTCAATTTCATCACCCTCCTCCAAG
TTTAACATTTGGCCGTCGGAATTAACTTCTAAAGATGCCACATAATCTAATAAATGAAATAGAGATTCAA
ACGTGGCGTCATCGTCCGTTTCGACCATTTCCGAAAAGAACTCGGGCATAAACTCTATGATTTCTCTGGA
CGTGGTGTTGTCGAAACTCTCAAAGTACGCAGTCAGGAACGTGCGCGACATGTCGTCGGGAAACTCGCGC
GGAAACATGTTGTTGTAACCGAACGGGTCCCATAGCGCCAAAACCAAATCTGCCAGCGTCAATAGAATGA
GCACGATGCCGACAATGGAGCTGGCTTGGATAGCGATTCGAGTTAACGAATTCTTGAAGACGAAAGGGCC
TCGTGATACGCCTATTTTTATAGGTTAATGTCATGATAATAATGGTTTCTTA
Features (pLannotate 1.2.2; 10 found; start..end, strand, type, name):
     31..135     +  promoter       AmpR promoter: bla
    136..996     +  CDS            AmpR: β-lactamase; bla; confers resistance to ampicillin, carbenicillin, and related antibiotics
   1167..1755    +  rep_origin     ori: high-copy-number ColE1/pMB1/pBR322/pUC origin of replication
   1842..1911    +  protein_bind   attB: attB site for the φC31 integrase (Groth et al., 2000) phage φC31 integrase
   2127..6246    +  gene           mini-white: white; This modified version of the white gene lacks part of the first intron.
   6251..6406    +  CDS            YPB1_ECOLX (fragment): Protein predicted: Swiss-Prot protein existence level 4. From Escherichia coli.
   8362..8589    +  promoter       hsp70 promoter: Drosophila melanogaster hsp70Bb promoter
   8600..8666    +  intron         Mhc intron: modified Drosophila myosin heavy chain intron 16 (Pfeiffer et al., 2010)
   8764..12213   +  CDS            avrBs3: AVRB3_XANEU - Experimental evidence at protein level: Swiss-Prot protein existence level 1. Avirulence protein. Acts as a transcription factor in C.annuum plants. In susceptible plants lacking the Bs3 resistance gene induces expression of a number of genes, including genes homologous to a family of auxin-induced genes, alpha-expansin genes, pectate lyase, anthocyanidin glucoside rhamnosyl transferase and at least one transcription factor, UPA20. Their expression leads to plant hypertrophy in mesophyll cells, probably mainly mediated by UPA20 (PubMed:17962565). In resistant plants induces the h
  12416..13081   -  CDS            P74 (fragment): PIF0_NPVAC - Experimental evidence at protein level: Swiss-Prot protein existence level 1. Plays an essential role for oral infectivity of occlusion- derived virus (ODV) and functions also in host midgut attachment and fusion by binding to a specific host receptor. From Autographa californica nuclear polyhedrosis virus (AcMNPV).
