[The description below was written by a language model from this plasmid's Addgene catalogue record and pLannotate feature annotations shown in this document.]
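Description:
pJC-elav1.8kb-TALE1-VP64-P10 is a Drosophila transgenesis and expression plasmid of about 13.1 kb that serves as a driver construct in a TALE-based binary expression system. It was derived from pJC-20xUAS-TALE1-VP64-P10 by swapping the 20xUAS array for a 1.8 kb enhancer fragment from the D. melanogaster elav gene, inserted between HindIII and BglII sites that remain intact. In bacteria it is maintained through a high-copy ColE1/pUC-type origin and selected with ampicillin via the bla gene. For fly work it carries a φC31 attB site, which allows integrase-mediated insertion into a genomic attP landing site, and a mini-white marker, which lets transformants be identified by eye colour.

The expression cassette places the elav enhancer upstream of a Drosophila hsp70 promoter, followed by a modified myosin heavy chain intron of the kind used to boost transgene expression. The long coding sequence that follows is annotated by homology as Xanthomonas AvrBs3, the prototype TAL effector. This corresponds to the engineered TALE1 DNA-binding protein, which according to the construct name is fused to the VP64 synthetic activation domain, although VP64 is not annotated separately in the feature table. Downstream, an antisense hit to the AcMNPV P74 gene most likely reflects the baculoviral sequence that supplies the P10 3′ UTR/terminator named in the plasmid title. A short E. coli protein fragment annotated after mini-white is probably residual backbone sequence.

Because elav regulatory sequences are generally used to direct neuronal expression, the construct would be expected to produce the TALE1-VP64 activator in neurons. There it could switch on reporter or effector transgenes carrying matching TALE1 binding sites, consistent with the multiplexable in vivo system described in the associated publication.
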