Addgene plasmid #104609: pJC-elav1.8kb-TALE1-VP64-P10
Purpose: Expresses TALE1 under the control of a 1.8kb elav enhancer element
Depositing lab: Tudor Fulga. Depositing organization: University of Oxford. Publication: A multiplexable TALE-based binary expression system for in vivo cellular interaction studies. Toegel M, Azzam G, Lee EY, Knapp DJHF, Tan Y, Fa M, Fulga TA. Nat Commun. 2017 Nov 21;8(1):1663. doi: 10.1038/s41467-017-01592-3. PubMed 29162808.
Backbone
  Vector backbone: pJC-20xUAS-TALE1-VP64-P10
  Backbone manufacturer: Tudor A. Fulga
  Backbone size w/o insert (bp): 11295
  Total vector size (bp): 13146
  Modifications to backbone: 20xUAS replaced with 1.8kb elav enhancer element
  Vector type: Insect Expression, TALEN
Growth in bacteria
  Bacterial resistance: Ampicillin, 100 μg/mL
  Growth temperature: 37°C
  Growth strain: NEB Stable
  Copy number: High Copy
Gene/Insert
  Gene/Insert name: 1.8kb elav enhancer element
  Species: D. melanogaster (fly)
  Insert size (bp): 1851
  GenBank ID: NM_001258518.3
  Entrez Gene: elav (a.k.a. Dmel_CG4262, 44C11, 9F8A9, CG4262, Dmel\CG4262, EC7, EG:65F1.2, ELAV, ELav, END1-2, ElaV, Elav, Elav-9F8A9, dHuR, elav-1, elav-2, elav-3, fliJ, l(1)1Be, l(1)EC7, l(1)G0031, l(1)G0319, weg)
  Promoter: hsp70
  Cloning method: Restriction Enzyme; 5′ cloning site HindIII (not destroyed); 3′ cloning site BglII (not destroyed)
  Sequencing primers: 5′ CGGTGATTCATTCTGCTAACCA; 3′ AGGGTTAGTCGTTTCGGTGTGC
Terms and licenses: Academic/Nonprofit Terms; Industry Terms: Not Available to Industry
How to cite: pJC-elav1.8kb-TALE1-VP64-P10 was a gift from Tudor Fulga (Addgene plasmid # 104609 ; http://n2t.net/addgene:104609 ; RRID:Addgene_104609)
